Addgene plasmid #177927: p2B-57
Purpose: Expresses yeGFP under control of doxycycline-responsive TET3 promoter (contains three rtTA binding sites)
Depositing lab: Vadim Gladyshev. Depositing organization: Brigham and Women's Hospital. Publication: Improved reverse tetracycline transactivator plasmids. Barre B, Gladyshev V. (unpublished) PubMed 27323850.
Backbone
  Vector backbone: pRS426
  Backbone size w/o insert (bp): 5726
  Total vector size (bp): 7025
  Vector type: Bacterial Expression, Yeast Expression
  Selectable markers: URA3
Growth in bacteria
  Bacterial resistance: Ampicillin, 100 μg/mL
  Growth temperature: 37°C
  Growth strain: DH5alpha
  Copy number: Unknown
Gene/Insert
  Gene/Insert name: EGFP (alt name: pTET3_yeGFP)
  Species: Synthetic
  Insert size (bp): 1305
  Promoter: TET3 (contains three rtTA binding sites)
  Cloning method: Gibson Cloning
  Sequencing primers: 5′ CGTAATACGACTCACTATAG; 3′ CAATTAACCCTCACTAAAGG
Resource information
  A portion of this plasmid was derived from a plasmid made by: Mads Kaern (University of Ottawa) kindly provided DNA sequences to design the inserts, as described in Roney et al. 2016 Sci Rep.
Terms and licenses: Academic/Nonprofit Terms; Industry Terms: Not Available to Industry
Depositor comments: Please refer to Roney et al. 2016 Sci Rep. "Improvement of the reverse tetracycline transactivator by single amino acid substitutions that reduce leaky target gene expression to undetectable levels" (doi: 10.1038/srep27697) for more information.
How to cite: p2B-57 was a gift from Vadim Gladyshev (Addgene plasmid # 177927 ; http://n2t.net/addgene:177927 ; RRID:Addgene_177927)
