[The description below was written by a language model from this plasmid's Addgene catalogue record and pLannotate feature annotations shown in this document.]
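Description:
p2B-57 is a yeast–E. coli shuttle plasmid built on the pRS426 backbone, an episomal vector for Saccharomyces cerevisiae. In bacteria it replicates from a high-copy ColE1/pUC-type origin and is selected with ampicillin through the AmpR β-lactamase gene. In yeast it is maintained by the 2μ origin and selected by uracil prototrophy through the URA3 marker, which can also be counterselected with 5-FOA. The backbone retains the usual pBluescript-derived elements: an f1 origin, the lac promoter/operator and lacZα remnants, and T7 and T3 promoters flanking the split multiple cloning site into which the insert was placed by Gibson assembly.

The payload is a synthetic reporter cassette of about 1.3 kb in which yeast-enhanced GFP (annotated as an S65T-type GFP) is driven by the doxycycline-responsive TET3 promoter and followed by the ADH1 terminator. According to the record, TET3 contains three binding sites for the reverse tetracycline transactivator (rtTA). The feature table is consistent with this, showing short tet operator matches interspersed with a Gal4 UAS fragment and sitting upstream of a GAL1 promoter fragment, which suggests a GAL1-derived promoter engineered with tetO sites. The plasmid carries no annotated rtTA coding sequence, so the transactivator must be supplied from another construct or from the host strain. When rtTA and doxycycline are present, rtTA binds the operators and switches on GFP.

The construct thus serves as a fluorescent readout of rtTA activity in yeast. The depositor's comments link it to work on rtTA variants with reduced leaky target gene expression, where induced and uninduced expression can be compared.
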