Features (pLannotate 1.2.2; 26 found; start..end, strand, type, name):
    137..186     +  misc_feature   bom (fragment): basis of mobility region from pBR322
    194..409     +  promoter       URA3 promoter: S. cerevisiae URA3
    410..1213    +  CDS            URA3: orotidine-5'-phosphate decarboxylase, required for uracil biosynthesis; S. cerevisiae URA3; yeast auxotrophic marker, counterselectable with 5-fluoroorotic acid (5-FOA)
   1292..1343    +  misc_feature   bom (fragment): basis of mobility region from pBR322
   1371..1799    -  rep_origin     f1 ori (sequence partly withheld): f1 bacteriophage origin of replication; arrow indicates direction of (+) strand synthesis
   1803..1958    -  CDS            lacZα (fragment): LacZα fragment of β-galactosidase; lacZ fragment
   1966..1984    +  promoter       T7 promoter: promoter for bacteriophage T7 RNA polymerase
   1993..2034    -  misc_feature   MCS (fragment): pBluescript multiple cloning site
   2035..2054    +  promoter       PLtetO-1 promoter (fragment): modified phage lambda PL promoter with tet operator sites (Lutz and Bujard, 1997)
   2054..2100    +  protein_bind   UAS (fragment): upstream activating sequence mediating Gal4-dependent induction Gal4
   2101..2121    +  protein_bind   tetracycline response element (fragment): contains seven copies of the tetracycline operator tetO tetracycline repressor TetR
   2185..2205    +  promoter       PLtetO-1 promoter (fragment): modified phage lambda PL promoter with tet operator sites (Lutz and Bujard, 1997)
   2204..2380    +  promoter       GAL1 promoter (fragment): S. cerevisiae GAL1; inducible promoter, regulated by Gal4
   2415..3128    +  CDS            GFP (S65T): GFP (S65T) is a basic (constitutively fluorescent) green fluorescent protein published in 1995, derived from Aequorea victoria.
   3152..3339    +  terminator     ADH1 terminator: S. cerevisiae ADH1; transcription terminator for the S. cerevisiae alcohol dehydrogenase 1 (ADH1) gene
   3340..3399    -  misc_feature   MCS (fragment): pBluescript multiple cloning site
   3412..3430    -  promoter       T3 promoter: promoter for bacteriophage T3 RNA polymerase
   3475..3491    -  protein_bind   lac operator: The lac repressor binds to the lac operator to inhibit transcription in E. coli. This inhibition can be relieved by adding lactose or isopropyl-β-D-thiogalactopyranoside (IPTG). lac repressor encoded by lacI
   3499..3529    -  promoter       lac promoter: promoter for the E. coli lac operon
   3544..3565    -  protein_bind   CAP binding site: CAP binding activates transcription in the presence of cAMP. E. coli catabolite activator protein
   3578..3670    -  CDS            lacI (fragment): lac repressor; lacI; The lac repressor binds to the lac operator to inhibit transcription in E. coli. This inhibition can be relieved by adding lactose or isopropyl-β-D-thiogalactopyranoside (IPTG).
   3853..4441    -  rep_origin     ori: high-copy-number ColE1/pMB1/pBR322/pUC origin of replication
   4612..5472    -  CDS            AmpR: β-lactamase; bla; confers resistance to ampicillin, carbenicillin, and related antibiotics
   5473..5577    -  promoter       AmpR promoter: bla
   5604..6946    -  rep_origin     2μ ori: yeast 2μ plasmid origin of replication
   7014..35      +  CDS            rop (fragment) (across the origin): Rop protein, which maintains plasmids at low copy number; rop
>Addgene plasmid #177927 | p2B-57 | addgene full sequence | sequence record 349993 | Addgene NGS Result
TCGCGCGTTTCGGTGATGACGGTGAAAACCTCTGACACATGCAGCTCCCGGAGACGGTCACAGCTTGTCT
GTAAGCGGATGCCGGGAGCAGACAAGCCCGTCAGGGCGCGTCAGCGGGTGTTGGCGGGTGTCGGGGCTGG
CTTAACTATGCGGCATCAGAGCAGATTGTACTGAGAGTGCACCATACCACCTTTTCAATTCATCATTTTT
TTTTTATTCTTTTTTTTGATTTCGGTTTCCTTGAAATTTTTTTGATTCGGTAATCTCCGAACAGAAGGAA
GAACGAAGGAAGGAGCACAGACTTAGATTGGTATATATACGCATATGTAGTGTTGAAGAAACATGAAATT
GCCCAGTATTCTTAACCCAACTGCACAGAACAAAAACCTGCAGGAAACGAAGATAAATCATGTCGAAAGC
TACATATAAGGAACGTGCTGCTACTCATCCTAGTCCTGTTGCTGCCAAGCTATTTAATATCATGCACGAA
AAGCAAACAAACTTGTGTGCTTCATTGGATGTTCGTACCACCAAGGAATTACTGGAGTTAGTTGAAGCAT
TAGGTCCCAAAATTTGTTTACTAAAAACACATGTGGATATCTTGACTGATTTTTCCATGGAGGGCACAGT
TAAGCCGCTAAAGGCATTATCCGCCAAGTACAATTTTTTACTCTTCGAAGACAGAAAATTTGCTGACATT
GGTAATACAGTCAAATTGCAGTACTCTGCGGGTGTATACAGAATAGCAGAATGGGCAGACATTACGAATG
CACACGGTGTGGTGGGCCCAGGTATTGTTAGCGGTTTGAAGCAGGCGGCAGAAGAAGTAACAAAGGAACC
TAGAGGCCTTTTGATGTTAGCAGAATTGTCATGCAAGGGCTCCCTATCTACTGGAGAATATACTAAGGGT
ACTGTTGACATTGCGAAGAGCGACAAAGATTTTGTTATCGGCTTTATTGCTCAAAGAGACATGGGTGGAA
GAGATGAAGGTTACGATTGGTTGATTATGACACCCGGTGTGGGTTTAGATGACAAGGGAGACGCATTGGG
TCAACAGTATAGAACCGTGGATGATGTGGTCTCTACAGGATCTGACATTATTATTGTTGGAAGAGGACTA
TTTGCAAAGGGAAGGGATGCTAAGGTAGAGGGTGAACGTTACAGAAAAGCAGGCTGGGAAGCATATTTGA
GAAGATGCGGCCAGCAAAACTAAAAAACTGTATTATAAGTAAATGCATGTATACTAAACTCACAAATTAG
AGCTTCAATTTAATTATATCAGTTATTACCCTATGCGGTGTGAAATACCGCACAGATGCGTAAGGAGAAA
ATACCGCATCAGGAAATTGTAAGCGTTAATATTTTGTTAAAATTCGCGTTAAATTTTTGTTAAATCAGCT
CATTTTTTAACCAATAGGCCGAAATCGGCAAAATCCCTTATAAATCAAAAGAATAGACCGAGATAGGGT
[37 nt withheld, positions 1470-1506]
AAAGAACGTGGACTCCAACGTCAAAGG
[49 nt withheld, positions 1534-1582]
T
[91 nt withheld, positions 1584-1674]
G
[124 nt withheld, positions 1676-1799]
CCATTCGCCATTCAGGCTGCGCAACTGTTGGGAAGGGCGATCGGTGCGGGCCTCTTCGCTATTACGCCAG
CTGGCGAAAGGGGGATGTGCTGCAAGGCGATTAAGTTGGGTAACGCCAGGGTTTTCCCAGTCACGACGTT
GTAAAACGACGGCCAGTGAGCGCGCGTAATACGACTCACTATAGGGCGAATTGGGTACCGGGCCCCCCCT
CGAGGTCGACGGTATCGATAAGCTTTCCCTATCAGTGATAGAGATGCGTCCTCGTCTTCACCGGTCGCGT
TCCTGAAACGCAGATGTGCCTTCCCTATCAGTGATAGAGAAACAATAAAGATTCTACAATACTAGCTTTT
ATGGTTATGAAGAGGAAAAATTGGCAGTAACCTGGTCCCTATCAGTGATAGAGATAATTAATCAGCGAAG
CGATGATTTTTGATCTATTAACAGATATATAAATGGAAAAGCTGCATAACCACTTTAACTAATACTTTCA
ACATTTTCAGTTTGTATTACTTCTTATTCAAATGTCATAAAAGTATCAACAAAAAATTGTTAATATACCT
CTATACTTTAACGTCAAGGAGAAAAAACTATAACTAGAGTGCTGGTTTAATTAACATGTCAAAAGGCGAG
GAACTATTCACAGGTGTCGTACCAATACTGGTAGAATTGGATGGCGACGTAAACGGGCATAAGTTTTCTG
TGAGTGGTGAGGGTGAAGGGGACGCAACTTATGGCAAACTTACACTTAAGTTCATCTGCACCACAGGGAA
GCTGCCTGTCCCATGGCCAACTCTAGTTACAACTCTCACTTACGGAGTACAATGTTTTTCTCGATACCCA
GACCACATGAAACAACATGACTTTTTCAAATCTGCCATGCCTGAGGGATATGTGCAAGAGAGAACTATTT
TCTTTAAAGATGATGGTAATTACAAAACTCGTGCTGAAGTGAAGTTTGAAGGAGATACACTTGTTAATAG
AATTGAGTTAAAGGGTATTGACTTTAAGGAAGATGGTAATATCTTAGGTCACAAATTGGAATACAACTAC
AATTCACATAACGTTTACATCATGGCAGATAAACAGAAAAACGGCATAAAAGTTAATTTCAAAATTAGAC
ATAATATCGAAGATGGTTCCGTTCAACTCGCTGATCATTATCAACAAAATACACCAATCGGAGATGGACC
TGTTCTATTGCCAGACAACCATTACTTATCTACACAGAGCGCCTTGTCAAAAGATCCTAATGAAAAGAGA
GATCACATGGTTTTGTTAGAATTTGTCACCGCTGCGGGTATAACGTTGGGCATGGATGAATTATACAAGT
AAGGCGCGCCACTTCTAAATAAGCGAATTTCTTATGATTTATGATTTTTATTATTAAATAAGTTATAAAA
AAAATAAGTGTATACAAATTTTAAAGTGACTCTTAGGTTTTAAAACGAAAATTCTTATTCTTGAGTAACT
CTTTCCTGTAGGTCAGGTTGCTTTCTCAGGTATAGTATGAGGTCGCTCTTATTGACCACACCTCTACCGG
GAATTCCTGCAGCCCGGGGGATCCACTAGTTCTAGAGCGGCCGCCACCGCGGTGGAGCTCCAGCTTTTGT
TCCCTTTAGTGAGGGTTAATTGCGCGCTTGGCGTAATCATGGTCATAGCTGTTTCCTGTGTGAAATTGTT
ATCCGCTCACAATTCCACACAACATACGAGCCGGAAGCATAAAGTGTAAAGCCTGGGGTGCCTAATGAGT
GAGCTAACTCACATTAATTGCGTTGCGCTCACTGCCCGCTTTCCAGTCGGGAAACCTGTCGTGCCAGCTG
CATTAATGAATCGGCCAACGCGCGGGGAGAGGCGGTTTGCGTATTGGGCGCTCTTCCGCTTCCTCGCTCA
CTGACTCGCTGCGCTCGGTCGTTCGGCTGCGGCGAGCGGTATCAGCTCACTCAAAGGCGGTAATACGGTT
ATCCACAGAATCAGGGGATAACGCAGGAAAGAACATGTGAGCAAAAGGCCAGCAAAAGGCCAGGAACCGT
AAAAAGGCCGCGTTGCTGGCGTTTTTCCATAGGCTCCGCCCCCCTGACGAGCATCACAAAAATCGACGCT
CAAGTCAGAGGTGGCGAAACCCGACAGGACTATAAAGATACCAGGCGTTTCCCCCTGGAAGCTCCCTCGT
GCGCTCTCCTGTTCCGACCCTGCCGCTTACCGGATACCTGTCCGCCTTTCTCCCTTCGGGAAGCGTGGCG
CTTTCTCATAGCTCACGCTGTAGGTATCTCAGTTCGGTGTAGGTCGTTCGCTCCAAGCTGGGCTGTGTGC
ACGAACCCCCCGTTCAGCCCGACCGCTGCGCCTTATCCGGTAACTATCGTCTTGAGTCCAACCCGGTAAG
ACACGACTTATCGCCACTGGCAGCAGCCACTGGTAACAGGATTAGCAGAGCGAGGTATGTAGGCGGTGCT
ACAGAGTTCTTGAAGTGGTGGCCTAACTACGGCTACACTAGAAGAACAGTATTTGGTATCTGCGCTCTGC
TGAAGCCAGTTACCTTCGGAAAAAGAGTTGGTAGCTCTTGATCCGGCAAACAAACCACCGCTGGTAGCGG
TGGTTTTTTTGTTTGCAAGCAGCAGATTACGCGCAGAAAAAAAGGATCTCAAGAAGATCCTTTGATCTTT
TCTACGGGGTCTGACGCTCAGTGGAACGAAAACTCACGTTAAGGGATTTTGGTCATGAGATTATCAAAAA
GGATCTTCACCTAGATCCTTTTAAATTAAAAATGAAGTTTTAAATCAATCTAAAGTATATATGAGTAAAC
TTGGTCTGACAGTTACCAATGCTTAATCAGTGAGGCACCTATCTCAGCGATCTGTCTATTTCGTTCATCC
ATAGTTGCCTGACTCCCCGTCGTGTAGATAACTACGATACGGGAGGGCTTACCATCTGGCCCCAGTGCTG
CAATGATACCGCGAGACCCACGCTCACCGGCTCCAGATTTATCAGCAATAAACCAGCCAGCCGGAAGGGC
CGAGCGCAGAAGTGGTCCTGCAACTTTATCCGCCTCCATCCAGTCTATTAATTGTTGCCGGGAAGCTAGA
GTAAGTAGTTCGCCAGTTAATAGTTTGCGCAACGTTGTTGCCATTGCTACAGGCATCGTGGTGTCACGCT
CGTCGTTTGGTATGGCTTCATTCAGCTCCGGTTCCCAACGATCAAGGCGAGTTACATGATCCCCCATGTT
GTGCAAAAAAGCGGTTAGCTCCTTCGGTCCTCCGATCGTTGTCAGAAGTAAGTTGGCCGCAGTGTTATCA
CTCATGGTTATGGCAGCACTGCATAATTCTCTTACTGTCATGCCATCCGTAAGATGCTTTTCTGTGACTG
GTGAGTACTCAACCAAGTCATTCTGAGAATAGTGTATGCGGCGACCGAGTTGCTCTTGCCCGGCGTCAAT
ACGGGATAATACCGCGCCACATAGCAGAACTTTAAAAGTGCTCATCATTGGAAAACGTTCTTCGGGGCGA
AAACTCTCAAGGATCTTACCGCTGTTGAGATCCAGTTCGATGTAACCCACTCGTGCACCCAACTGATCTT
CAGCATCTTTTACTTTCACCAGCGTTTCTGGGTGAGCAAAAACAGGAAGGCAAAATGCCGCAAAAAAGGG
AATAAGGGCGACACGGAAATGTTGAATACTCATACTCTTCCTTTTTCAATATTATTGAAGCATTTATCAG
GGTTATTGTCTCATGAGCGGATACATATTTGAATGTATTTAGAAAAATAAACAAATAGGGGTTCCGCGCA
CATTTCCCCGAAAAGTGCCACCTGAACGAAGCATCTGTGCTTCATTTTGTAGAACAAAAATGCAACGCGA
GAGCGCTAATTTTTCAAACAAAGAATCTGAGCTGCATTTTTACAGAACAGAAATGCAACGCGAAAGCGCT
ATTTTACCAACGAAGAATCTGTGCTTCATTTTTGTAAAACAAAAATGCAACGCGAGAGCGCTAATTTTTC
AAACAAAGAATCTGAGCTGCATTTTTACAGAACAGAAATGCAACGCGAGAGCGCTATTTTACCAACAAAG
AATCTATACTTCTTTTTTGTTCTACAAAAATGCATCCCGAGAGCGCTATTTTTCTAACAAAGCATCTTAG
ATTACTTTTTTTCTCCTTTGTGCGCTCTATAATGCAGTCTCTTGATAACTTTTTGCACTGTAGGTCCGTT
AAGGTTAGAAGAAGGCTACTTTGGTGTCTATTTTCTCTTCCATAAAAAAAGCCTGACTCCACTTCCCGCG
TTTACTGATTACTAGCGAAGCTGCGGGTGCATTTTTTCAAGATAAAGGCATCCCCGATTATATTCTATAC
CGATGTGGATTGCGCATACTTTGTGAACAGAAAGTGATAGCGTTGATGATTCTTCATTGGTCAGAAAATT
ATGAACGGTTTCTTCTATTTTGTCTCTATATACTACGTATAGGAAATGTTTACATTTTCGTATTGTTTTC
GATTCACTCTATGAATAGTTCTTACTACAATTTTTTTGTCTAAAGAGTAATACTAGAGATAAACATAAAA
AATGTAGAGGTCGAGTTTAGATGCAAGTTCAAGGAGCGAAAGGTGGATGGGTAGGTTATATAGGGATATA
GCACAGAGATATATAGCAAAGAGATACTTTTGAGCAATGTTTGTGGAAGCGGTATTCGCAATATTTTAGT
AGCTCGTTACAGTCCGGTGCGTTTTTGGTTTTTTGAAAGTGCGTCTTCAGAGCGCTTTTGGTTTTCAAAA
GCGCTCTGAAGTTCCTATACTTTCTAGAGAATAGGAACTTCGGAATAGGAACTTCAAAGCGTTTCCGAAA
ACGAGCGCTTCCGAAAATGCAACGCGAGCTGCGCACATACAGCTCACTGTTCACGTCGCACCTATATCTG
CGTGTTGCCTGTATATATATATACATGAGAAGAACGGCATAGTGCGTGTTTATGCTTAAATGCGTACTTA
TATGCGTCTATTTATGTAGGATGAAAGGTAGTCTAGTACCTCCTGTGATATTATCCCATTCCATGCGGGG
TATCGTATGCTTCCTTCAGCACTACCCTTTAGCTGTTCTATATGCTGCCACTCCTCAATTGGATTAGTCT
CATCCTTCAATGCTATCATTTCCTTTGATATTGGATCATACTAAGAAACCATTATTATCATGACATTAAC
CTATAAAAATAGGCGTATCACGAGGCCCTTTCGTC
